Addgene plasmid #177129: pLenti-Ef1a-mClover-YTHDC1-T2A-BSD-siRNA-Resistant
Purpose: Generate lentivirus to introduce mClover tagged YTHDC1
Depositing lab: Wenbo Li. Depositing organization: University of Texas Health Science Center at Houston. Publication: Enhancer RNA m6A methylation facilitates transcriptional condensate formation and gene activation. Lee JH, Wang R, Xiong F, Krakowiak J, Liao Z, Nguyen PT, Moroz-Omori EV, Shao J, Zhu X, Bolt MJ, Wu H, Singh PK, Bi M, Shi CJ, Jamal N, Li G, Mistry R, Jung SY, Tsai KL, Ferreon JC, Stossi F, Caflisch A, Liu Z, Mancini MA, Li W. Mol Cell. 2021 Aug 19;81(16):3368-3385.e9. doi: 10.1016/j.molcel.2021.07.024. Epub 2021 Aug 9. PubMed 34375583.
Backbone
  Vector backbone: modified from Addgene 61425
  Vector type: Lentiviral
  Selectable markers: Blasticidin
Growth in bacteria
  Bacterial resistance: Ampicillin, 100 μg/mL
  Growth temperature: 37°C
  Growth strain: NEB Stable
  Copy number: High Copy
Gene/Insert
  Gene/Insert name: YTHDC1
  Species: H. sapiens (human)
  Mutation: siRNA resistant silent mutations
  Entrez Gene: YTHDC1 (a.k.a. YT521, YT521-B)
  Promoter: Ef1a
  Tag / fusion protein: mClover3 (N terminal on insert)
  Cloning method: Gibson Cloning
  Sequencing primers: 5′ n/a; 3′ n/a
Terms and licenses: Academic/Nonprofit Terms; Industry Terms: Not Available to Industry
How to cite: pLenti-Ef1a-mClover-YTHDC1-T2A-BSD-siRNA-Resistant was a gift from Wenbo Li (Addgene plasmid # 177129)
