[The description below was written by a language model from this plasmid's Addgene catalogue record and pLannotate feature annotations shown in this document.]
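Description:
pLenti-Ef1a-mClover-YTHDC1-T2A-BSD-siRNA-Resistant is a lentiviral transfer plasmid, built on a modified existing lentiviral backbone, for stable expression of fluorescently tagged human YTHDC1 in mammalian cells. It is propagated in E. coli through a high-copy ColE1/pUC origin with ampicillin resistance. The backbone also carries an f1 origin and an SV40/EM7-driven bleomycin/Zeocin resistance cassette that lies outside the viral genome. The packaged region has a chimeric CMV enhancer/promoter fused to a truncated HIV-1 5' LTR, which drives genomic RNA production in packaging cells. This is followed by the Ψ packaging signal, a partial gag sequence, the RRE for Rev-dependent nuclear export, the cPPT/CTS, a WPRE to boost transcript expression, and a truncated 3' LTR with a downstream bGH polyadenylation signal.

The payload is a single EF-1α promoter-driven open reading frame encoding mClover3 (a green/yellow fluorescent protein) fused to the N terminus of YTHDC1. According to the construct name, a T2A self-cleaving peptide links this fusion to blasticidin S deaminase, so transduced cells can be selected with blasticidin while expressing both proteins from one transcript. The T2A is not annotated separately. The YTHDC1 coding sequence carries silent mutations that make it resistant to siRNA, which suits knockdown-and-rescue experiments where the endogenous transcript is depleted and the tagged version persists, as well as live imaging of the protein's localisation. Notably, the feature table for the sequenced record annotates two consecutive full-length YTHDC1 matches downstream of Clover. The catalogue entry does not mention this apparent tandem duplication, so it should be checked against the sequence before use.
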