Features (pLannotate 1.2.2; 34 found; start..end, strand, type, name):
     54..158     +  promoter       AmpR promoter: bla
    159..1019    +  CDS            AmpR: β-lactamase; bla; confers resistance to ampicillin, carbenicillin, and related antibiotics
   1190..1778    +  rep_origin     ori: high-copy-number ColE1/pMB1/pBR322/pUC origin of replication
   1961..2053    +  CDS            lacI (fragment): lac repressor; lacI; The lac repressor binds to the lac operator to inhibit transcription in E. coli. This inhibition can be relieved by adding lactose or isopropyl-β-D-thiogalactopyranoside (IPTG).
   2066..2087    +  protein_bind   CAP binding site: CAP binding activates transcription in the presence of cAMP. E. coli catabolite activator protein
   2102..2132    +  promoter       lac promoter: promoter for the E. coli lac operon
   2136..2158    +  protein_bind   lac operator (fragment): The lac repressor binds to the lac operator to inhibit transcription in E. coli. This inhibition can be relieved by adding lactose or isopropyl-β-D-thiogalactopyranoside (IPTG). lac repressor encoded by lacI
   2229..2350    -  polyA_signal   SV40 poly(A) signal: SV40 polyadenylation signal
   2345..2470    -  CDS            ble (fragment): BLE_KLEPN - Experimental evidence at protein level: Swiss-Prot protein existence level 1. Binding protein with a strong affinity to the bleomycin family of antibiotics. Binds to CL990; an antimitotic-antibiotic compound. From Klebsiella pneumoniae.
   2480..2854    -  CDS            BleoR: antibiotic-binding protein; Sh ble from Streptoalloteichus hindustanus; confers resistance to bleomycin, phleomycin, and Zeocin™
   2873..2920    -  promoter       EM7 promoter: synthetic bacterial promoter&nbsp
   2968..3297    -  promoter       SV40 promoter: SV40 enhancer and early promoter
   3311..3739    -  rep_origin     f1 ori (sequence partly withheld): f1 bacteriophage origin of replication; arrow indicates direction of (+) strand synthesis
   3760..3781    -  promoter       SV40 promoter (fragment): SV40 enhancer and early promoter
   3785..4009    -  polyA_signal   bGH poly(A) signal: bovine growth hormone polyadenylation signal
   4041..4221    -  LTR            5' LTR (truncated): truncated 5' long terminal repeat (LTR) from HIV-1
   4228..4809    -  CDS            nef (fragment): NEF_HV1H2 - Experimental evidence at protein level: Swiss-Prot protein existence level 1. Extracellular Nef protein targets CD4(+) T-lymphocytes for apoptosis by interacting with CXCR4 surface receptors. From Human immunodeficiency virus type 1 group M subtype B (isolate HXB2) (HIV-1).
   4746..5334    -  misc_feature   WPRE: woodchuck hepatitis virus posttranscriptional regulatory element
   5337..5358    -  misc_feature   MCS (fragment): pBluescript multiple cloning site
   5359..5757    -  CDS            BSD: blasticidin S deaminase; Aspergillus terreus BSD; confers resistance to blasticidin
   5833..8010    -  CDS            YTHDC1: YTDC1_HUMAN - Also known as KIAA1966 From Homo sapiens (Human).
   8025..10202   -  CDS            YTHDC1: YTDC1_HUMAN - Also known as KIAA1966 From Homo sapiens (Human).
  10203..10919   -  CDS            Clover: Clover is a basic (constitutively fluorescent) green/yellow fluorescent protein published in 2012, derived from Aequorea victoria. It is reported to be a rapidly-maturing weak dimer with high acid sensitivity.
  10932..12110   -  promoter       EF-1α promoter: strong constitutive promoter for human elongation factor EF-1α
  12117..12183   -  CDS            small t antigen (fragment): SV40 (simian virus 40) small t antigen
  12240..12357   -  misc_feature   cPPT/CTS: central polypurine tract and central termination sequence of HIV-1
  12407..12507   -  CDS            Rev (fragment): human immunodeficiency virus 1 (HIV-1) Rev protein; rev; enhances nuclear export of unspliced and incompletely spliced viral mRNAs
  12884..13117   -  misc_feature   RRE: The Rev response element (RRE) of HIV-1 allows for Rev-dependent mRNA export from the nucleus to the cytoplasm.
  13263..13626   -  CDS            HIV-1 gag (fragment): gag protein from human immunodeficiency virus 1; gag
  13610..13735   -  misc_feature   HIV-1 Ψ: packaging signal of human immunodeficiency virus type 1
  13782..13962   -  LTR            5' LTR (truncated): truncated 5' long terminal repeat (LTR) from HIV-1
  13980..14179   -  promoter       CMV promoter: human cytomegalovirus (CMV) immediate early promoter
  14180..14559   -  enhancer       CMV enhancer: human cytomegalovirus immediate early enhancer
  14714..14766   +  misc_feature   bom (fragment): basis of mobility region from pBR322
>Addgene plasmid #177129 | pLenti-Ef1a-mClover-YTHDC1-T2A-BSD-siRNA-Resistant | addgene full sequence | sequence record 408012 | Addgene NGS Result
TCGGGAGATCTCCCGATCCGTCGACGTCAGGTGGCACTTTTCGGGGAAATGTGCGCGGAACCCCTATTTG
TTTATTTTTCTAAATACATTCAAATATGTATCCGCTCATGAGACAATAACCCTGATAAATGCTTCAATAA
TATTGAAAAAGGAAGAGTATGAGTATTCAACATTTCCGTGTCGCCCTTATTCCCTTTTTTGCGGCATTTT
GCCTTCCTGTTTTTGCTCACCCAGAAACGCTGGTGAAAGTAAAAGATGCTGAAGATCAGTTGGGTGCACG
AGTGGGTTACATCGAACTGGATCTCAACAGCGGTAAGATCCTTGAGAGTTTTCGCCCCGAAGAACGTTTT
CCAATGATGAGCACTTTTAAAGTTCTGCTATGTGGCGCGGTATTATCCCGTATTGACGCCGGGCAAGAGC
AACTCGGTCGCCGCATACACTATTCTCAGAATGACTTGGTTGAGTACTCACCAGTCACAGAAAAGCATCT
TACGGATGGCATGACAGTAAGAGAATTATGCAGTGCTGCCATAACCATGAGTGATAACACTGCGGCCAAC
TTACTTCTGACAACGATCGGAGGACCGAAGGAGCTAACCGCTTTTTTGCACAACATGGGGGATCATGTAA
CTCGCCTTGATCGTTGGGAACCGGAGCTGAATGAAGCCATACCAAACGACGAGCGTGACACCACGATGCC
TGTAGCAATGGCAACAACGTTGCGCAAACTATTAACTGGCGAACTACTTACTCTAGCTTCCCGGCAACAA
TTAATAGACTGGATGGAGGCGGATAAAGTTGCAGGACCACTTCTGCGCTCGGCCCTTCCGGCTGGCTGGT
TTATTGCTGATAAATCTGGAGCCGGTGAGCGTGGGTCTCGCGGTATCATTGCAGCACTGGGGCCAGATGG
TAAGCCCTCCCGTATCGTAGTTATCTACACGACGGGGAGTCAGGCAACTATGGATGAACGAAATAGACAG
ATCGCTGAGATAGGTGCCTCACTGATTAAGCATTGGTAACTGTCAGACCAAGTTTACTCATATATACTTT
AGATTGATTTAAAACTTCATTTTTAATTTAAAAGGATCTAGGTGAAGATCCTTTTTGATAATCTCATGAC
CAAAATCCCTTAACGTGAGTTTTCGTTCCACTGAGCGTCAGACCCCGTAGAAAAGATCAAAGGATCTTCT
TGAGATCCTTTTTTTCTGCGCGTAATCTGCTGCTTGCAAACAAAAAAACCACCGCTACCAGCGGTGGTTT
GTTTGCCGGATCAAGAGCTACCAACTCTTTTTCCGAAGGTAACTGGCTTCAGCAGAGCGCAGATACCAAA
TACTGTTCTTCTAGTGTAGCCGTAGTTAGGCCACCACTTCAAGAACTCTGTAGCACCGCCTACATACCTC
GCTCTGCTAATCCTGTTACCAGTGGCTGCTGCCAGTGGCGATAAGTCGTGTCTTACCGGGTTGGACTCAA
GACGATAGTTACCGGATAAGGCGCAGCGGTCGGGCTGAACGGGGGGTTCGTGCACACAGCCCAGCTTGGA
GCGAACGACCTACACCGAACTGAGATACCTACAGCGTGAGCTATGAGAAAGCGCCACGCTTCCCGAAGGG
AGAAAGGCGGACAGGTATCCGGTAAGCGGCAGGGTCGGAACAGGAGAGCGCACGAGGGAGCTTCCAGGGG
GAAACGCCTGGTATCTTTATAGTCCTGTCGGGTTTCGCCACCTCTGACTTGAGCGTCGATTTTTGTGATG
CTCGTCAGGGGGGCGGAGCCTATGGAAAAACGCCAGCAACGCGGCCTTTTTACGGTTCCTGGCCTTTTGC
TGGCCTTTTGCTCACATGTTCTTTCCTGCGTTATCCCCTGATTCTGTGGATAACCGTATTACCGCCTTTG
AGTGAGCTGATACCGCTCGCCGCAGCCGAACGACCGAGCGCAGCGAGTCAGTGAGCGAGGAAGCGGAAGA
GCGCCCAATACGCAAACCGCCTCTCCCCGCGCGTTGGCCGATTCATTAATGCAGCTGGCACGACAGGTTT
CCCGACTGGAAAGCGGGCAGTGAGCGCAACGCAATTAATGTGAGTTAGCTCACTCATTAGGCACCCCAGG
CTTTACACTTTATGCTTCCGGCTCGTATGTTGTGTGGAATTGTGAGCGGATAACAATTTCACACAGGAAA
CAGCTATGACCATGATTACGCCAAGCTCTAGCTAGAGGTCGACGGTATACAGACATGATAAGATACATTG
ATGAGTTTGGACAAACCACAACTAGAATGCAGTGAAAAAAATGCTTTATTTGTGAAATTTGTGATGCTAT
TGCTTTATTTGTAACCATTATAAGCTGCAATAAACAAGTTGGGGTGGGCGAAGAACTCCAGCATGAGATC
CCCGCGCTGGAGGATCATCCAGCCGGCGTCCCGGAAAACGATTCCGAAGCCCAACCTTTCATAGAAGGCG
GCGGTGGAATCGAAATCTCGTAGCACGTGTCAGTCCTGCTCCTCGGCCACGAAGTGCACGCAGTTGCCGG
CCGGGTCGCGCAGGGCGAACTCCCGCCCCCACGGCTGCTCGCCGATCTCGGTCATGGCCGGCCCGGAGGC
GTCCCGGAAGTTCGTGGACACGACCTCCGACCACTCGGCGTACAGCTCGTCCAGGCCGCGCACCCACACC
CAGGCCAGGGTGTTGTCCGGCACCACCTGGTCCTGGACCGCGCTGATGAACAGGGTCACGTCGTCCCGGA
CCACACCGGCGAAGTCGTCCTCCACGAAGTCCCGGGAGAACCCGAGCCGGTCGGTCCAGAACTCGACCGC
TCCGGCGACGTCGCGCGCGGTGAGCACCGGAACGGCACTGGTCAACTTGGCCATGGTTTAGTTCCTCACC
TTGTCGTATTATACTATGCCGATATACTATGCCGATGATTAATTGTCAACACGTGCTGATCAGATCCGAA
AATGGATATACAAGCTCCCGGGAGCTTTTTGCAAAAGCCTAGGCCTCCAAAAAAGCCTCCTCACTACTTC
TGGAATAGCTCAGAGGCAGAGGCGGCCTCGGCCTCTGCATAAATAAAAAAAATTAGTCAGCCATGGGGCG
GAGAATGGGCGGAACTGGGCGGAGTTAGGGGCGGGATGGGCGGAGTTAGGGGCGGGACTATGGTTGCTGA
CTAATTGAGATGCATGCTTTGCATACTTCTGCCTGCTGGGGAGCCTGGGGACTTTCCACACCTGGTTGCT
GACTAATTGAGATGCATGCTTTGCATACTTCTGCCTGCTGGGGAGCCTGGGGACTTTCCACACCCTAACT
GACACACATTCCACAGAATTAATTCGCGTTAAATTTTTGTTAAATCAGCTCATTTTTTAACCAATAGGCC
GAAATCGGCAAAATCCCTTATAAATCAAAAGAATAGACCGAGATAGGGT
[37 nt withheld, positions 3410-3446]
AAAGAACGTGGACTCCAACGTCAAAGG
[49 nt withheld, positions 3474-3522]
T
[91 nt withheld, positions 3524-3614]
G
[124 nt withheld, positions 3616-3739]
GGGGATACCCCCTAGAGCCCCAGCTGGTTCTTTCCGCCTCAGAAGCCATAGAGCCCACCGCATCCCCAGC
ATGCCTGCTATTGTCTTCCCAATCCTCCCCCTTGCTGTCCTGCCCCACCCCACCCCCCAGAATAGAATGA
CACCTACTCAGACAATGCGATGCAATTTCCTCATTTTATTAGGAAAGGACAGTGGGAGTGGCACCTTCCA
GGGTCAAGGAAGGCACGGGGGAGGGGCAAACAACAGATGGCTGGCAACTAGAAGGCACAGTCGAGGCTGA
TCAGCGGGTTTAAACGGGCCCTGCTAGAGATTTTCCACACTGACTAAAAGGGTCTGAGGGATCTCTAGTT
ACCAGAGTCACACAACAGACGGGCACACACTACTTGAAGCACTCAAGGCAAGCTTTATTGAGGCTTAAGC
AGTGGGTTCCCTAGTTAGCCAGAGAGCTCCCAGGCTCAGATCTGGTCTAACCAGAGAGACCCAGTACAGT
CCGGATGCAGCTCTCGGGCCATGTGATGAAATGCTAGGCGGCTGTCAAACCTCCACTCTAATACTTCTCT
CTCCGGGTCATCCATCCCATGCAGGCTCACAGGGTGTAACAAGCGGGTGTTCTCTCCTTCATTGGCTTCT
TCTACCTTCTCTTGCTCAACTGGTACTAGCTTGTAGCACCATCCAAAGGTCAGTGGATATCTGATCCCTG
GCCCTGGTGTGTAGTTCTGCCAATCAGGGAAGTAGCCTTGTGTGTGGTAGATCCACAGATCAAGGATATC
TTGTCTTCGTTGGGAGTGAATTAGCCCTTCCAGTCCCCCCTTTTCTTTTAAAAAGTGGCTAAGATCTACA
GCTGCCTTGTAAGTCATTGGTCTTAAAGGTACCTGAGGTGTGACTGGAAAACCCACCTCCTCCTCCTCTT
GTGCTTCTAGCCAGGCACAATCAGCATTGGTAGCTGCTGTATTGCTACTTGTGATTGCTCCATGTTTTTC
TAGGTCTCGAGGTCGACGGTATCGATGCGGGGAGGCGGCCCAAAGGGAGATCCGACTCGTCTGAGGGCGA
AGGCGAAGACGCGGAAGAGGCCGCAGAGCCGGCAGCAGGCCGCGGGAAGGAAGGTCCGCTGGATTGAGGG
CCGAAGGGACGTAGCAGAAGGACGTCCCGCGCAGAATCCAGGTGGCAACACAGGCGAGCAGCCAAGGAAA
GGACGATGATTTCCCCGACAACACCACGGAATTGTCAGTGCCCAACAGCCGAGCCCCTGTCCAGCAGCGG
GCAAGGCAGGCGGCGATGAGTTCCGCCGTGGCAATAGGGAGGGGGAAAGCGAAAGTCCCGGAAAGGAGCT
GACAGGTGGTGGCAATGCCCCAACCAGTGGGGGTTGCGTCAGCAAACACAGTGCACACCACGCCACGTTG
CCTGACAACGGGCCACAACTCCTCATAAAGAGACAGCAACCAGGATTTATACAAGGAGGAGAAAATGAAA
GCCATACGGGAAGCAATAGCATGATACAAAGGCATTAAAGCAGCGTATCCACATAGCGTAAAAGGAGCAA
CATAGTTAAGAATACCAGTCAATCTTTCACAAATTTTGTAATCCAGAGGTTGATTACCGATAAGCTTGAT
ATCGAATTCTTAGCCCTCCCACACATAACCAGAGGGCAGCAATTCACGAATCCCAACTGCCGTCGGCTGT
CCATCACTGTCCTTCACTATGGCTTTGATCCCAGGATGCAGATCGAGAAGCACCTGTCGGCACCGTCCGC
AGGGGCTCAAGATGCCCCTGTTCTCATTTCCGATCGCGACGATACAAGTCAGGTTGCCAGCTGCCGCAGC
AGCAGCAGTGCCCAGCACCACGAGTTCTGCACAAGGTCCCCCAGTAAAATGATATACATTGACACCAGTG
AAGATGCGGCCGTCGCTAGAGAGAGCTGCGCTGGCGACGCTGTAGTCTTCAGAGATGGGGATGCTGTTGA
TTGTAGCCGTTGCTCTTTCAATGAGGGTGGATTCTTCTTGAGACAAAGGCTTGGCCATTGGGCCAGGATT
CTCCTCGACGTCACCGCATGTTAGCAGACTTCCTCTGCCCTCTCCACTGCCTGTACAGTTAATTCTTCTA
TATCGACCTCTCTCCCCTCGGTCTCTGTCTCGATCACATAATCGCTCTCTTTCTCTTTCTCTATCACGTC
CTCTATCTCGCTCTCTGTCTCGTCTGTTATCTCTAGGGCGGTCTCGCTCTCGTTCCCGGTCTCTTTCACG
GGGTCTACTTCTCCGGCCACTGACAACAGCTTGTGTGCGACGAAGGAAATCATCCACCCTCATATCATAA
TCATGTACTCGTTTATCTCTGTATCTTGCTTCATGTGGTACTGGATGATGTCCTGAGTAAGGGGGATGAG
CTTGAGGAGGTGGAGCATGGTGCTGATAGTAAGGATGGTGTGGAGGTTGTTCCATTCCTGGGTAAGGGGG
CATTCCTTGCCAAGGTGGTGGTGGTCCCATGTTATGAAATTCCCTCACATAATCATTGTAGGACCCATTT
AAAAACACATCTCGGCGAACTCCTGAAAATCGTCTGTCCACTTCCTGGTATCGTGGATCCTTTAAATACC
CTGGTCTCTGGTGAAACTCAGGGGGATAGTCAATCCTTGGTTTCTTTCTGCTGTTATGAATATCATAATC
TTCTGGTCGACGCCTTCCCACATCCCGGACTGGTTCTCGACGGGATGGACGTCCTCGTGATCGGGGCTGA
GAATGCATTCTTCTCTTGTGTCTCATCTTGTGGATCACCTGATACAAGTCAATACTTTCATCGGGGGGAA
ACAGAAGACAAAGCTGGGTTCCACATTCAAGTTCAATTTCCTGTCCATCACGTCCGATCTTTACTGGTTT
ATGTTCATTCCAAGGATTGGTGAGATGAGCCGACTTAGTGAAGGGTAATTCACGCCTGCAAATCCAGTCA
ATTTTAAAGACACCTCCCAGCATTTTAGCACTCATTCCTGCTGGAAGCACCCAGTGTATAGGAGATCCTC
CGTGATGTGATTCTGAAGAAAGTCTTGCAAACCCTTGAAATTTTCCACTCTCTCTGACAGAAAATATTAA
GATAACACTCCTTGCAGATCTAAATGCAAGATTTAATTTCTTCTCATTTACAGGGAGCGTGGACCATACA
CCCTTCGCTTTGGCAAGAGACACATTCTCATGGTTGTTACTCTTTATGAGGAAAAATCTTGCATCTTGAA
GCACATATTTGAGTTTACTGGTTTGATCTTTTCGGACAGCACGAACGGAAGATGATAATTTCTCATGCTT
CTTTTCTGAACCTGCATATGACTCTGATGCAGAGCTTCCACTTCTATCAAAAACAATTGGAGATATGCCT
CTAGCTCTCTTCCTTTCCTTCTTTTTCTCATCTGATCCATCTGTGCCTGAACCAGATCTGACAGACCCAT
CTGTGAAGGAAACAGATTCAGAACCAGAGTCACTGGCCTCACTTCGAGTGTCATAATCATTTCCCTCCTC
TTTCTGGTCTCTCTCATCCTGTTCATATTCTTCTTCTTCCTCCTCCTCCTCCTCCTCTTCCTCCTCCTCC
TCTTCCTCCTCCTCCTCTCCATCTTCATCCACCTCTTCATCTTCTTCTGCATCTTCTTCTACTTCTTCAT
CTTCCTCCACATCTTCTTCCACTCCTTCCTCCTCATTCTCAGTGTTGTTCCCTTGCTCATCAGAAGAACC
ACTGCTGCCAGTCTCATGGTCAGAGCCATATTCTTCAGAGTTCACTTCTTCCTTAGAAGACTGGCTGGAT
CTGCTTGCACGTCTATCCACTTCAAGCCCAATTCTCTCAGAACCATCTGGCGTAGGAGATTTGGCCCTCC
TTTCAGGATCCCTTTTCCGGACACAGGTTTTTTCAGGTTGATTCTTATAAGGTTCTCTGGAGGCACTACT
TGATAGACGAATTTTCCGATCAGCATCTAGACGCTTGTTTCTTTCAGATCTTTGATATTCCTCATTTTTA
TACTCTGTGGCTGACTTTCCTTTTGTACTAACTATTCTTTTGTTATTGCTAACAGATGAGCTCAGTGGCT
TAGAAACCAGTTGTCTTGAATGGACAGAAGGCTTTTGTCGTTTGGTATCAGTAGATTCCATTCGATCACT
TTTTCTTTTTGATCCCTTTTTCTCATTTTTATCTTGTTCACTCTCTGGATTATACAGTTCATCATCTTGT
TCTGGTACTTCAGTTAAAATATCATCCAGAACATTAAGTTCTCCATCTTTCTCCTCCCGACTGTCAGCCG
CCTTGTACAGTTAATTCTTCTATATCGACCTCTCTCCCCTCGGTCTCTGTCTCGATCACATAATCGCTCT
CTTTCTCTTTCTCTATCACGTCCTCTATCTCGCTCTCTGTCTCGTCTGTTATCTCTAGGGCGGTCTCGCT
CTCGTTCCCGGTCTCTTTCACGGGGTCTACTTCTCCGGCCACTGACAACAGCTTGTGTGCGACGAAGGAA
ATCATCCACCCTCATATCATAATCATGTACTCGTTTATCTCTGTATCTTGCTTCATGTGGTACTGGATGA
TGTCCTGAGTAAGGGGGATGAGCTTGAGGAGGTGGAGCATGGTGCTGATAGTAAGGATGGTGTGGAGGTT
GTTCCATTCCTGGGTAAGGGGGCATTCCTTGCCAAGGTGGTGGTGGTCCCATGTTATGAAATTCCCTCAC
ATAATCATTGTAGGACCCATTTAAAAACACATCTCGGCGAACTCCTGAAAATCGTCTGTCCACTTCCTGG
TATCGTGGATCCTTTAAATACCCTGGTCTCTGGTGAAACTCAGGGGGATAGTCAATCCTTGGTTTCTTTC
TGCTGTTATGAATATCATAATCTTCTGGTCGACGCCTTCCCACATCCCGGACTGGTTCTCGACGGGATGG
ACGTCCTCGTGATCGGGGCTGAGAATGCATTCTTCTCTTGTGTCTCATCTTGTGGATCACCTGATACAAG
TCAATACTTTCATCGGGGGGAAACAGAAGACAAAGCTGGGTTCCACATTCAAGTTCAATTTCCTGTCCAT
CACGTCCGATCTTTACTGGTTTATGTTCATTCCAAGGATTGGTGAGATGAGCCGACTTAGTGAAGGGTAA
TTCACGCCTGCAAATCCAGTCAATTTTAAAGACACCTCCCAGCATTTTAGCACTCATTCCTGCTGGAAGC
ACCCAGTGTATAGGAGATCCTCCGTGATGTGATTCTGAAGAAAGTCTTGCAAACCCTTGAAATTTTCCAC
TCTCTCTGACAGAAAATATTAAGATAACACTCCTTGCAGATCTAAATGCAAGATTTAATTTCTTCTCATT
TACAGGGAGCGTGGACCATACACCCTTCGCTTTGGCAAGAGACACATTCTCATGGTTGTTACTCTTTATG
AGGAAAAATCTTGCATCTTGAAGCACATATTTGAGTTTACTGGTTTGATCTTTTCGGACAGCACGAACGG
AAGATGATAATTTCTCATGCTTCTTTTCTGAACCTGCATATGACTCTGATGCAGAGCTTCCACTTCTATC
AAAAACAATTGGAGATATGCCTCTAGCTCTCTTCCTTTCCTTCTTTTTCTCATCTGATCCATCTGTGCCT
GAACCAGATCTGACAGACCCATCTGTGAAGGAAACAGATTCAGAACCAGAGTCACTGGCCTCACTTCGAG
TGTCATAATCATTTCCCTCCTCTTTCTGGTCTCTCTCATCCTGTTCATATTCTTCTTCTTCCTCCTCCTC
CTCCTCCTCTTCCTCCTCCTCCTCTTCCTCCTCCTCCTCTCCATCTTCATCCACCTCTTCATCTTCTTCT
GCATCTTCTTCTACTTCTTCATCTTCCTCCACATCTTCTTCCACTCCTTCCTCCTCATTCTCAGTGTTGT
TCCCTTGCTCATCAGAAGAACCACTGCTGCCAGTCTCATGGTCAGAGCCATATTCTTCAGAGTTCACTTC
TTCCTTAGAAGACTGGCTGGATCTGCTTGCACGTCTATCCACTTCAAGCCCAATTCTCTCAGAACCATCT
GGCGTAGGAGATTTGGCCCTCCTTTCAGGATCCCTTTTCCGGACACAGGTTTTTTCAGGTTGATTCTTAT
AAGGTTCTCTGGAGGCACTACTTGATAGACGAATTTTCCGATCAGCATCTAGACGCTTGTTTCTTTCAGA
TCTTTGATATTCCTCATTTTTATACTCTGTGGCTGACTTTCCTTTTGTACTAACTATTCTTTTGTTATTG
CTAACAGATGAGCTCAGTGGCTTAGAAACCAGTTGTCTTGAATGGACAGAAGGCTTTTGTCGTTTGGTAT
CAGTAGATTCCATTCGATCACTTTTTCTTTTTGATCCCTTTTTCTCATTTTTATCTTGTTCACTCTCTGG
ATTATACAGTTCATCATCTTGTTCTGGTACTTCAGTTAAAATATCATCCAGAACATTAAGTTCTCCATCT
TTCTCCTCCCGACTGTCAGCCGCCTTGTACAGCTCGTCCATGCCATGTGTAATCCCGGCGGCGGTCACGA
ACTCCAGCAGGACCATGTGATCGCGCTTCTCGTTGGGGTCTTTGCTCAGCTTGGACTGATGGCTCAGGTA
GTGGTTGTCGGGCAGCAGCACGGGGCCGTCGCCGATGGGGGTGTTCTGCTGGTAGTGGTCGGCGAGCTGC
ACGCTGCCGTCCTCAACGTTGTGGCGGATCTTGAAGTTAGCCTTGATGCCGTTCTTCTGCTTGTCGGCCG
TGATATAGACGTTGTGGCTGTTGAAGTTGTACTCCAGCTTGTGCCCCAGGATGTTGCCGTCCTCCTTGAA
GTCGATGCCCTTCAGCTCGATGCGGTTCACCAGGGTGTCGCCCTCGAACTTCACCTCGGCGCGGGTCTTG
TAGGTACCGTCGTCCTTGAAAGAGATGGTGCGCTCCTGGACGTAGCCTTCGGGCATGGCGGACTTGAAGA
AGTCGTGCTGCTTCATGTGGTCGGGGTAGCGGCTGAAGCAGGCCACGCCGTAGCCGAAGGTGGTCACGAG
GGTGGGCCAGGGCACGGGCAGCTTGCCGGTGGTGCAGATGAACTTCAGGGTCAGCTTGCCGTTGGTGGCA
TCGCCCTCGCCCTCGCCGCGGACGCTGAACTTGTGGCCGTTTACGTCGCCGTCCAGCTCGACCAGGATGG
GCACCACCCCGGTGAACAGCTCCTCGCCCTTGCTCACCATGGTGGCCGTACGTCACGACACCTGAAATGG
AAGAAAAAAACTTTGAACCACTGTCTGAGGCTTGAGAATGAACCAAGATCCAAACTCAAAAAGGGCAAAT
TCCAAGGAGAATTACATCAAGTGCCAAGCTGGCCTAACTTCAGTCTCCACCCACTCAGTGTGGGGAAACT
CCATCGCATAAAACCCCTCCCCCCAACCTAAAGACGACGTACTCCAAAAGCTCGAGAACTAATCGAGGTG
CCTGGACGGCGCCCGGTACTCCGTGGAGTCACATGAAGCGACGGCTGAGGACGGAAAGGCCCTTTTCCTT
TGTGTGGGTGACTCACCCGCCCGCTCTCCCGAGCGCCGCGTCCTCCATTTTGAGCTCCCTGCAGCAGGGC
CGGGAAGCGGCCATCTTTCCGCTCACGCAACTGGTGCCGACCGGGCCAGCCTTGCCGCCCAGGGCGGGGC
GATACACGGCGGCGCGAGGCCAGGCACCAGAGCAGGCCGGCCAGCTTGAGACTACCCCCGTCCGATTCTC
GGTGGCCGCGCTCGCAGGCCCCGCCTCGCCGAACATGTGCGCTGGGACGCACGGGCCCCGTCGCCGCCCG
CGGCCCCAAAAACCGAAATACCAGTGTGCAGATCTTGGCCCGCATTTACAAGACTATCTTGCCAGAAAAA
AAGCGTCGCAGCAGGTCATCAAAAATTTTAAATGGCTAGAGACTTATCGAAAGCAGCGAGACAGGCGCGA
AGGTGCCACCAGATTCGCACGCGGCGGCCCCAGCGCCCAGGCCAGGCCTCAACTCAAGCACGAGGCGAAG
GGGCTCCTTAAGCGCAAGGCCTCGAACTCTCCCACCCACTTCCAACCCGAAGCTCGGGATCAAGAATCAC
GTACTGCAGCCAGGTGGAAGTAATTCAAGGCACGCAAGGGCCATAACCCGTAAAGAGGCCAGGCCCGCGG
GAACCACACACGGCACTTACCTGTGTTCTGGCGGCAAACCCGTTGCGAAAAAGAACGTTCACGGCGACTA
CTGCACTTATATACGGTTCTCCCCCACCCTCGGGAAAAAGGCGGAGCCAGTACACGACATCACTTTCCCA
GTTTACCCCGCGCCACCTTCTCTAGGCACCGGTTCAATTGCCGACCCCTCCCCCCAACTTCTCGGGGACT
GTGGGCGATGTGCGCTCTGCCCACTGACGGGCACCGGAGCCAATTCCCACTCCTTTCAAGACCTAGAAGG
TCCATTAGCTGCAAAGATTCCTCTCTGTTTAAAACTTTATCCATCTTTGCAGCTAGCTAATTAACCAAAC
TGGATCTCTGCTGTCCCTGTAATAAACCCGAAAATTTTGAATTTTTGTAATTTGTTTTTGTAATTCTTTA
GTTTGTATGTCTGTTGCTATTATGTCTACTATTCTTTCCCCTGCACTGTACCCCCCAATCCCCCCTTTTC
TTTTAAAATTGTGGATGAATACTGCCATTTGTCTGCAGAATTGGCGCACGCAGTGCCGATCCGTTCACTA
ATCGAATGGATCTGTCTCTGTCTCTCTCTCCACCTTCTTCTTCTATTCCTTCGGGCCTGTCGGGTCCCCT
CGGGGTTGGGAGGTGGGTCTGAAACGATAATGGTGAATATCCCTGCCTAACTCTATTCACTATAGAAAGT
ACAGCAAAAACTATTCTTAAACCTACCAAGCCTCCTACTATCATTATGAATAATTTTATATACCACAGCC
AATTTGTTATGTTAAACCAATTCCACAAACTTGCCCATTTATCTAATTCCAATAATTCTTGTTCATTCTT
TTCTTGCTGGTTTTGCGATTCTTCAATTAAGGAGTGTATTAAGCTTGTGTAATTGTTAATTTCTCTGTCC
CACTCCATCCAGGTCGTGTGATTCCAAATCTGTTCCAGAGATTTATTACTCCAACTAGCATTCCAAGGCA
CAGCAGTGGTGCAAATGAGTTTTCCAGAGCAACCCCAAATCCCCAGGAGCTGTTGATCCTTTAGGTATCT
TTCCACAGCCAGGATTCTTGCCTGGAGCTGCTTGATGCCCCAGACTGTGAGTTGCAACAGATGCTGTTGC
GCCTCAATAGCCCTCAGCAAATTGTTCTGCTGCTGCACTATACCAGACAATAATTGTCTGGCCTGTACCG
TCAGCGTCATTGACGCTGCGCCCATAGTGCTTCCTGCTGCTCCCAAGAACCCAAGGAACAAAGCTCCTAT
TCCCACTGCTCTTTTTTCTCTCTGCACCACTCTTCTCTTTGCCTTGGTGGGTGCTACTCCTAATGGTTCA
ATTTTTACTACTTTATATTTATATAATTCACTTCTCCAATTGTCCCTCATATCTCCTCCTCCAGGTCTGA
AGATCAGCGGCCGCTTGCTGTGCGGTGGTCTTACTTTTGTTTTGCTCTTCCTCTATCTTGTCTAAAGCTT
CCTTGGTGTCTTTTATCTCTATCCTTTGATGCACACAATAGAGGGTTGCTACTGTATTATATAATGATCT
AAGTTCTTCTGATCCTGTCTGAAGGGATGGTTGTAGCTGTCCCAGTATTTGTCTACAGCCTTCTGATGTT
TCTAACAGGCCAGGATTAACTGCGAATCGTTCTAGCTCCCTGCTTGCCCATACTATATGTTTTAATTTAT
ATTTTTTCTTTCCCCCTGGCCTTAACCGAATTTTTTCCCATCGCGATCTAATTCTCCCCCGCTTAATACT
GACGCTCTCGCACCCATCTCTCTCCTTCTAGCCTCCGCTAGTCAAAATTTTTGGCGTACTCACCAGTCGC
CGCCCCTCGCCTCTTGCCGTGCGCGCTTCAGCAAGCCGAGTCCTGCGTCGAGAGAGCTCCTCTGGTTTCC
CTTTCGCTTTCAAGTCCCTGTTCGGGCGCCACTGCTAGAGATTTTCCACACTGACTAAAAGGGTCTGAGG
GATCTCTAGTTACCAGAGTCACACAACAGACGGGCACACACTACTTGAAGCACTCAAGGCAAGCTTTATT
GAGGCTTAAGCAGTGGGTTCCCTAGTTAGCCAGAGAGCTCCCAGGCTCAGATCTGGTCTAACCAGAGAGA
CCCAGTACAGGCAAAACGCGCTGCTTATATAGACCTCCCACCGTACACGCCTACCGCCCATTTGCGTCAA
TGGGGCGGAGTTGTTACGACATTTTGGAAAGTCCCGTTGATTTTGGTGCCAAAACAAACTCCCATTGACG
TCAATGGGGTGGAGACTTGGAAATCCCCGTGAGTCAAACCGCTATCCACGCCCATTGATGTACTGCCAAA
ACCGCATCACCATGGTAATAGCGATGACTAATACGTAGATGTACTGCCAAGTAGGAAAGTCCCATAAGGT
CATGTACTGGGCATAATGCCAGGCGGGCCATTTACCGTCATTGACGTCAATAGGGGGCGTACTTGGCATA
TGATACACTTGATGTACTGCCAAGTGGGCAGTTTACCGTAAATACTCCACCCATTGACGTCAATGGAAAG
TCCCTATTGGCGTTACTATGGGAACATACGTCATTATTGACGTCAATGGGCGGGGGTCGTTGGGCGGTCA
GCCAGGCGGGCCATTTACCGTAAGTTATGTAACGCGGAACTCCATATATGGGCTATGAACTAATGACCCC
GTAATTGATTACTATTAATAACTAGTCAATAATCAATGTCAACGCGTATATCTGGCCCGTACATCGCGAA
GCAGCGCAAAACGCCTAACCCTAAGCAGATTCTTCATGCAATTGTCGGTCAAGCCTTGCCTTGTTGTAGC
TTAAATTTTGCTCGCGCACTACTCAGCGACCTCCAACACACAAGCAGGGAGCAGATACTGGCTTAACTAT
GCGGCATCAGAGCAGATTGTACTGAGAGTGCACCATAGGGGA
